>Addgene plasmid #79276 | pDEST27-WFS1 | addgene partial sequence | sequence record 151224 | pGEX5 5'-GGGCTGGCAAGCCACGTTTGGTG-3'
CGCGTTCTAGATCAACAAGTTTGTACAAAAAAGCAGGCTCTTTAAAGGAACCAATTCAGTCGACTGGATC
TCCCGTTTGCGCCGCGTTCAGCTGCTCCCGAACAACTTTTCTGCCGGCCCAGAGGCCCCAGGGCGTCGCA
GCGCCGCGTGCGGCCCACTCACGGGCCGGCAGGATGGACTCCAACACTGCTCCGCTGGGCCCCTCCTGCC
CACAGCCCCCGCCAGCACCGCAGCCCCAGGCGCGTTCCCGACTCAATGCCACAGCCTCGTTGGAGCAGGA
GAGGAGCGAAAGGCCCCGAGCACCCGGACCCCAGGCTGGCCCTGGCCCTGGTGTTAGAGACGCAGCGGCC
CCCGCTGAACCCCAGGCCCAGCATACCAGGAGCCGGGAAAGAGCAGACGGCACCGGGCCTACAAAGGGAG
ACATGGAAATCCCCTTTGAAGAAGTCCTGGAGAGGGCCAAGGCCGGGGACCCCAAGGCACAGACTGAGGT
GGGGAAGCACTACCTGCAGTTGGCCGGCGACACGGATGAAGAACTCAACAGCTGCACCGCTGTGGACTGG
CTGGTCCTCGCCGCGAAGCAGGGCCGTCGCGAGGCTGTGAAGCTGCTTCGCCGGTGCTTGGCGGACAGAA
GAGGCATCACGTCCGAGAACGAACGGGAGGTGAGGCAGCTCTCCTCCGAGACCGACCTGGAGAGGGCCGT
GCGCAAGGCAGCCCTGGTCATGTACTGGAAGCTCAACCCCAAGAAGAAGAAGCAGGTGGCCGTGGCGGAG
CTGCTGGAGAATGTCGGCCAGGTCAACGAGCACGATGGAGGG
