>Addgene plasmid #79276 | pDEST27-WFS1 | addgene partial sequence | sequence record 151225 | WFS1-F 5'-AGATCCTCTGCAGCCACCT-3'
AGTACGTCCGCGTGACTGACATCGACAACAGCGCCGAGTCTGCCATCAACATGCTCCCGTTCTTCATCGG
CGACTGGATGCGCTGCCTCTACGGCGAGGCCTACCCTGCCTGCAGCCCTGGCAACACCTCCACGGCCGAG
GAGGAGCTCTGTCGCCTTAAGCTGCTGGCCAAGCACCCCTGCCACATCAAGAAGTTCGACCGCTACAAGT
TTGAGATTACCGTGGGCATGCCATTCAGCAGCGGCGCTGACGGCTCGCGCAGCCGCGAGGAGGACGACGT
CACCAAGGACATCGTGCTGCGGGCCAGCAGCGAGTTCAAAAGCGTGCTGCTCAGCCTGCGCCAGGGCAGC
CTCATCGAGTTCAGCACCATCCTGGAGGGCCGCCTGGGCAGCAAGTGGCCTGTCTTCGAGCTCAAGGCCA
TCAGCTGCCTCAACTGCATGGCCCAGCTCTCGCCCACCAGGCGGCACGTGAAGATCGAGCACGACTGGCG
CAGCACCGTGCATGGCGCCGTGAAGTTCGCCTTCGACTTCTTTTTCTTCCCATTCCTGTCGGCGGCCTGA
GGATGGTCCGCCACGAGGAGCTTCCAGTGCATGTTGCCATGAGGCCCTTCCCCAGTGTGGCCCCAGCCCG
ACAGGCATGCACCAGTGCCGTCTGTGCCCACGTGTGCAGACTGTGGCTGCAGAGACCTTGCGACCATGTG
TAGATTGCATGGACCCCGACAAAGGGAAGGCTGCTGTGTAGCTCTGTCCACTCTGAATACCAAGTGTGTT
GGGAATTGCATGCCATCTCCACCCTGAGCCTGACCTTTCTGAGTGACATGGGTGTGCCAGGCTAGACTAG
GAGGTTCCGGTGTCTGGAAA
