[The description below was written by a language model from this plasmid's Addgene catalogue record.]
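Description:
pDEST27-WFS1 is a mammalian expression plasmid built on the commercial Gateway destination vector pDEST27, a backbone of about 8.1 kb before the insert is added. It carries the human WFS1 gene, introduced by Gateway recombination cloning, which normally means the coding sequence was transferred from an entry clone into the destination vector, replacing its recombination cassette. The plasmid is maintained in E. coli as a high-copy construct under ampicillin selection. For mammalian cells it provides a neomycin resistance marker, so transfected cells can be selected with G418 and stable lines can be established as well as transient expression performed.

Expression of the insert is driven by the CMV promoter, a strong constitutive promoter active in a wide range of mammalian cell types. The backbone supplies a glutathione S-transferase (GST) tag upstream of the cloning site, so WFS1 is produced as a fusion protein with GST at its N terminus. GST binds glutathione-coupled resins and is recognised by widely available antibodies, which makes such fusions convenient for pull-down assays, for affinity purification from mammalian cell lysates, and for detecting the protein by immunoblotting.

The record states the purpose simply as mammalian expression of N-terminally GST-tagged WFS1. It gives no insert size, isoform or mutation information and no feature table, so details such as the origin of replication, the polyadenylation signals and the exact junctions flanking the insert are not documented here.
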