Addgene plasmid #79276: pDEST27-WFS1
Purpose: Mammalian expression of WFS1 with an N-terminal GST
Depositing lab: Rita Shiang. Depositing organization: Virginia Commonwealth University.
Backbone
  Vector backbone: pDEST27
  Backbone manufacturer: Invitrogen
  Backbone size w/o insert (bp): 8100
  Vector type: Mammalian Expression
  Selectable markers: Neomycin (select with G418)
Growth in bacteria
  Bacterial resistance: Ampicillin, 100 μg/mL
  Growth temperature: 37°C
  Growth strain: DH5alpha
  Copy number: High Copy
Gene/Insert
  Gene/Insert name: WFS1
  Species: H. sapiens (human)
  Entrez Gene: WFS1 (a.k.a. CTRCT41, WFRS, WFS, WFSL)
  Promoter: CMV
  Tag / fusion protein: GST (N terminal on backbone)
  Cloning method: Gateway Cloning
  Sequencing primers: 5′ pGEX-5; 3′ M13-F20
Terms and licenses: Academic/Nonprofit Terms; Industry Terms
How to cite: pDEST27-WFS1 was a gift from Rita Shiang (Addgene plasmid # 79276 ; http://n2t.net/addgene:79276 ; RRID:Addgene_79276)
